Addgene plasmid #214897: SPLICSFAST-LY-MT-P2A
Purpose: Expresses equimolar Lysosome- and Mitochondria- targeted split-FAST fragments for Short-range LY-MT Contact sites
Depositing lab: Tito Calì.
Backbone
  Vector backbone: pcDNA3.1+
  Vector type: Mammalian Expression, Bacterial Expression
  Selectable markers: Neomycin (select with G418)
Growth in bacteria
  Bacterial resistance: Ampicillin, 100 μg/mL
  Growth temperature: 37°C
  Growth strain: DH5alpha
  Copy number: High Copy
Gene/Insert
  Gene/Insert name: SPLICSFAST-LY-MT-P2A
  Species: H. sapiens (human)
  Insert size (bp): 1506
  Tag / fusion protein: none
Terms and licenses: Academic/Nonprofit Terms; Industry Terms: Not Available to Industry
How to cite: SPLICSFAST-LY-MT-P2A was a gift from Tito Calì (Addgene plasmid # 214897 ; http://n2t.net/addgene:214897 ; RRID:Addgene_214897)
