[The description below was written by a language model from this plasmid's Addgene catalogue record and pLannotate feature annotations shown in this document.]
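Description:
SPLICSFAST-LY-MT-P2A is a 6,841-nt mammalian expression plasmid built on pcDNA3.1+ that reports on short-range contact sites between lysosomes and mitochondria. It is maintained in E. coli at high copy through a ColE1/pUC-type origin with ampicillin selection (AmpR under its own bla promoter). An SV40 promoter-driven neo cassette with an SV40 poly(A) signal allows G418 selection of transfected mammalian cells. An f1 origin is also present. Short annotated fragments of lac regulatory elements, ble, bom and an HIV-1 LTR appear to be backbone remnants or chance matches rather than functional parts.

The 1,506-bp insert sits downstream of the CMV enhancer/promoter and a T7 promoter and is terminated by the bGH polyadenylation signal. The feature table identifies a full-length human TMEM192 coding sequence, a lysosomal membrane protein that here serves as the lysosome anchor. This is followed by an unannotated stretch of about 200 nt. Next come an N-terminal fragment of human TOMM20, which targets the outer mitochondrial membrane, and a fragment matching photoactive yellow protein from Halorhodospira halophila, the scaffold from which the FAST fluorogen-binding tag was engineered. The unannotated stretch presumably holds the small complementary split-FAST fragment and the P2A sequence named in the construct title, although the annotation does not resolve these.

The P2A ribosome-skipping peptide lets one transcript yield the two organelle-targeted halves in equimolar amounts. When the lysosomal and mitochondrial membranes come close enough, the split-FAST halves can reassemble and bind a fluorogenic ligand, producing a signal that marks the contact site. No additional epitope tag is recorded.
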