Features (pLannotate 1.2.2; 22 found; start..end, strand, type, name):
     28..80      -  misc_feature   bom (fragment): basis of mobility region from pBR322
    235..614     +  enhancer       CMV enhancer: human cytomegalovirus immediate early enhancer
    615..818     +  promoter       CMV promoter: human cytomegalovirus (CMV) immediate early promoter
    814..847     +  LTR            5' LTR (truncated) (fragment): truncated 5' long terminal repeat (LTR) from HIV-1
    863..881     +  promoter       T7 promoter: promoter for bacteriophage T7 RNA polymerase
    907..1719    +  CDS            TMEM192: TM192_HUMAN - Experimental evidence at protein level: Swiss-Prot protein existence level 1. From Homo sapiens (Human).
   1918..2016    +  CDS            TOMM20 (fragment): TOM20_HUMAN - Also known as KIAA0016. Experimental evidence at protein level: Swiss-Prot protein existence level 1. Central component of the receptor complex responsible for the recognition and translocation of cytosolically synthesized mitochondrial preproteins. Together with TOM22 functions as the transit peptide receptor at the surface of the mitochondrion outer membrane and facilitates the movement of preproteins into the TOM40 translocation pore (By similarity). Required for the translocation across the mitochondrial outer membrane of cytochrome P450 monooxygenases. From Homo sapiens (Hum
   2050..2391    +  CDS            pyp (fragment): PYP_HALHA - Experimental evidence at protein level: Swiss-Prot protein existence level 1. Photoactive blue light protein. Probably functions as a photoreceptor for a negative phototaxis response. From Halorhodospira halophila (Ectothiorhodospira halophila).
   2438..2662    +  polyA_signal   bGH poly(A) signal: bovine growth hormone polyadenylation signal
   2666..2687    +  promoter       SV40 promoter (fragment): SV40 enhancer and early promoter
   2708..3136    +  rep_origin     f1 ori (sequence partly withheld): f1 bacteriophage origin of replication; arrow indicates direction of (+) strand synthesis
   3150..3479    +  promoter       SV40 promoter: SV40 enhancer and early promoter
   3546..4337    +  CDS            neo: KKA2_KLEPN - Also known as kan, nptII. Experimental evidence at protein level: Swiss-Prot protein existence level 1. Resistance to kanamycin, neomycin, paromomycin, ribostamycin, butirosin and gentamicin B. From Klebsiella pneumoniae.
   4361..4519    +  CDS            ble (fragment): BLE_KLEPN - Experimental evidence at protein level: Swiss-Prot protein existence level 1. Binding protein with a strong affinity to the bleomycin family of antibiotics. Binds to CL990; an antimitotic-antibiotic compound. From Klebsiella pneumoniae.
   4514..4635    +  polyA_signal   SV40 poly(A) signal: SV40 polyadenylation signal
   4708..4724    -  protein_bind   lac operator: The lac repressor binds to the lac operator to inhibit transcription in E. coli. This inhibition can be relieved by adding lactose or isopropyl-β-D-thiogalactopyranoside (IPTG). lac repressor encoded by lacI
   4732..4762    -  promoter       lac promoter: promoter for the E. coli lac operon
   4777..4798    -  protein_bind   CAP binding site: CAP binding activates transcription in the presence of cAMP. E. coli catabolite activator protein
   4811..4903    -  CDS            lacI (fragment): lac repressor; lacI; The lac repressor binds to the lac operator to inhibit transcription in E. coli. This inhibition can be relieved by adding lactose or isopropyl-β-D-thiogalactopyranoside (IPTG).
   5086..5674    -  rep_origin     ori: high-copy-number ColE1/pMB1/pBR322/pUC origin of replication
   5845..6705    -  CDS            AmpR: β-lactamase; bla; confers resistance to ampicillin, carbenicillin, and related antibiotics
   6706..6810    -  promoter       AmpR promoter: bla
>Addgene plasmid #214897 | SPLICSFAST-LY-MT-P2A | addgene full sequence | sequence record 423483 | Addgene NGS Result
GACGGATCGGGAGATCTCCCGATCCCCTATGGTGCACTCTCAGTACAATCTGCTCTGATGCCGCATAGTT
AAGCCAGTATCTGCTCCCTGCTTGTGTGTTGGAGGTCGCTGAGTAGTGCGCGAGCAAAATTTAAGCTACA
ACAAGGCAAGGCTTGACCGACAATTGCATGAAGAATCTGCTTAGGGTTAGGCGTTTTGCGCTGCTTCGCG
ATGTACGGGCCAGATATACGCGTTGACATTGATTATTGACTAGTTATTAATAGTAATCAATTACGGGGTC
ATTAGTTCATAGCCCATATATGGAGTTCCGCGTTACATAACTTACGGTAAATGGCCCGCCTGGCTGACCG
CCCAACGACCCCCGCCCATTGACGTCAATAATGACGTATGTTCCCATAGTAACGCCAATAGGGACTTTCC
ATTGACGTCAATGGGTGGAGTATTTACGGTAAACTGCCCACTTGGCAGTACATCAAGTGTATCATATGCC
AAGTACGCCCCCTATTGACGTCAATGACGGTAAATGGCCCGCCTGGCATTATGCCCAGTACATGACCTTA
TGGGACTTTCCTACTTGGCAGTACATCTACGTATTAGTCATCGCTATTACCATGGTGATGCGGTTTTGGC
AGTACATCAATGGGCGTGGATAGCGGTTTGACTCACGGGGATTTCCAAGTCTCCACCCCATTGACGTCAA
TGGGAGTTTGTTTTGGCACCAAAATCAACGGGACTTTCCAAAATGTCGTAACAACTCCGCCCCATTGACG
CAAATGGGCGGTAGGCGTGTACGGTGGGAGGTCTATATAAGCAGAGCTCTCTGGCTAACTAGAGAACCCA
CTGCTTACTGGCTTATCGAAATTAATACGACTCACTATAGGGAGACCCAAGCTGGCTAGCGCCACCATGG
CCGCTGGAGGCAGAATGGAAGATGGCTCTCTGGATATCACTCAGAGCATCGAGGATGACCCCCTGCTGGA
CGCCCAGCTGCTGCCTCATCACTCCCTGCAGGCCCACTTCAGACCTAGATTCCACCCTCTGCCTACCGTG
ATTATCGTGAACCTGCTGTGGTTCATCCACCTGGTCTTTGTGGTGCTGGCCTTCCTGACAGGAGTGCTGT
GTAGCTACCCCAACCCTAACGAGGATAAGTGCCCTGGCAATTACACAAACCCCCTGAAGGTGCAGACAGT
TATTATCCTCGGCAAGGTGATCCTGTGGATCCTGCACCTGCTGCTGGAGTGCTACATCCAGTACCACCAT
TCCAAGATCCGGAACAGAGGCTATAATCTGATCTACAGATCGACCAGACACCTGAAGCGGCTGGCCCTGA
TGATCCAGAGCAGCGGAAATACCGTGCTCCTGCTGATCCTGTGTATGCAGCACTCTTTTCCTGAGCCAGG
CAGACTGTACCTGGACCTGATCCTGGCCATCCTGGCCCTGGAGCTGATCTGCAGCCTGATCTGCCTGCTG
ATCTACACCGTGAAGATCAGAAGGTTCAACAAGGCCAAGCCCGAGCCTGACATCCTGGAAGAGGAGAAGA
TCTACGCATACCCTAGCAACATCACAAGCGAAACCGGCTTCCGGACCATCAGCAGCCTGGAAGAAATCGT
GGAAAAGCAGGGCGACACCATCGAGTACCTGAAGCGCCACAACGCCCTGCTTTCTAAGCGGCTGCTCGCT
CTGACCAGCTCCGATCTGGGCTGCCAGCCCAGCAGAACCGGCGACGGCGGCTCCGGAGGTGGCTCTGGCA
TGGGCGATTCATATTGGGTGTTCGTGAAAAGACTGAAAGAGCTGGCTTGTGGATCTGGCGCTACAAATTT
CTCCCTGCTGAAGCAAGCCGGCGACGTCGAGGAGAACCCAGGACCTAGATCTATGGAACAGAAACTGATC
AGCGAGGAAGATCTGGAATTCGCCGCCATGGTGGGGAGAAACAGCGCCATCGCCGCCGGCGTATGCGGCG
CCCTGTTCATCGGCTACTGCATCTACTTCGACAGAAAGCGGCGGAGCGACCCCAACTCTGGAGGCGGTGG
ATCTGGTGGTGGCGGATCAATGGAACACGTGGCCTTTGGCAGCGAGGATATCGAGAACACCCTGGCTAAA
ATGGACGACGGCCAGCTGGACGGCCTGGCCTTCGGCGCCATTCAGCTGGACGGCGATGGCAACATCCTGC
AATACAACGCTGCCGAGGGCGACATCACCGGCCGGGACCCAAAGCAAGTGATCGGCAAGAACTTCTTCAA
GGACGTGGCCCCTGGCACCGACAGCCCTGAGTTCTACGGCAAATTTAAGGAAGGAGTGGCATCCGGAAAT
CTGAACACCATGTTCGAGTGGATGATCCCCACAAGCAGAGGCCCTACAAAGGTGAAGGTGCACATGAAAA
AGGCCCTGAGCTGACTCGAGTCTAGAGGGCCCGTTTAAACCCGCTGATCAGCCTCGACTGTGCCTTCTAG
TTGCCAGCCATCTGTTGTTTGCCCCTCCCCCGTGCCTTCCTTGACCCTGGAAGGTGCCACTCCCACTGTC
CTTTCCTAATAAAATGAGGAAATTGCATCGCATTGTCTGAGTAGGTGTCATTCTATTCTGGGGGGTGGGG
TGGGGCAGGACAGCAAGGGGGAGGATTGGGAAGACAATAGCAGGCATGCTGGGGATGCGGTGGGCTCTAT
GGCTTCTGAGGCGGAAAGAACCAGCTGGGGCTCTAGGGGGTATCCCC
[124 nt withheld, positions 2708-2831]
C
[91 nt withheld, positions 2833-2923]
A
[49 nt withheld, positions 2925-2973]
CCTTTGACGTTGGAGTCCACGTTCTTT
[37 nt withheld, positions 3001-3037]
ACCCTATCTCGGTCTATTCTTTTGATTTATAAGGGATTTTGCCGATTTCGGCCTATTGGTTAAAAAATGA
GCTGATTTAACAAAAATTTAACGCGAATTAATTCTGTGGAATGTGTGTCAGTTAGGGTGTGGAAAGTCCC
CAGGCTCCCCAGCAGGCAGAAGTATGCAAAGCATGCATCTCAATTAGTCAGCAACCAGGTGTGGAAAGTC
CCCAGGCTCCCCAGCAGGCAGAAGTATGCAAAGCATGCATCTCAATTAGTCAGCAACCATAGTCCCGCCC
CTAACTCCGCCCATCCCGCCCCTAACTCCGCCCAGTTCCGCCCATTCTCCGCCCCATGGCTGACTAATTT
TTTTTATTTATGCAGAGGCCGAGGCCGCCTCTGCCTCTGAGCTATTCCAGAAGTAGTGAGGAGGCTTTTT
TGGAGGCCTAGGCTTTTGCAAAAAGCTCCCGGGAGCTTGTATATCCATTTTCGGATCTGATCAAGAGACA
GGATGAGGATCGTTTCGCATGATTGAACAAGATGGATTGCACGCAGGTTCTCCGGCCGCTTGGGTGGAGA
GGCTATTCGGCTATGACTGGGCACAACAGACAATCGGCTGCTCTGATGCCGCCGTGTTCCGGCTGTCAGC
GCAGGGGCGCCCGGTTCTTTTTGTCAAGACCGACCTGTCCGGTGCCCTGAATGAACTGCAGGACGAGGCA
GCGCGGCTATCGTGGCTGGCCACGACGGGCGTTCCTTGCGCAGCTGTGCTCGACGTTGTCACTGAAGCGG
GAAGGGACTGGCTGCTATTGGGCGAAGTGCCGGGGCAGGATCTCCTGTCATCTCACCTTGCTCCTGCCGA
GAAAGTATCCATCATGGCTGATGCAATGCGGCGGCTGCATACGCTTGATCCGGCTACCTGCCCATTCGAC
CACCAAGCGAAACATCGCATCGAGCGAGCACGTACTCGGATGGAAGCCGGTCTTGTCGATCAGGATGATC
TGGACGAAGAGCATCAGGGGCTCGCGCCAGCCGAACTGTTCGCCAGGCTCAAGGCGCGCATGCCCGACGG
CGAGGATCTCGTCGTGACCCATGGCGATGCCTGCTTGCCGAATATCATGGTGGAAAATGGCCGCTTTTCT
GGATTCATCGACTGTGGCCGGCTGGGTGTGGCGGACCGCTATCAGGACATAGCGTTGGCTACCCGTGATA
TTGCTGAAGAGCTTGGCGGCGAATGGGCTGACCGCTTCCTCGTGCTTTACGGTATCGCCGCTCCCGATTC
GCAGCGCATCGCCTTCTATCGCCTTCTTGACGAGTTCTTCTGAGCGGGACTCTGGGGTTCGAAATGACCG
ACCAAGCGACGCCCAACCTGCCATCACGAGATTTCGATTCCACCGCCGCCTTCTATGAAAGGTTGGGCTT
CGGAATCGTTTTCCGGGACGCCGGCTGGATGATCCTCCAGCGCGGGGATCTCATGCTGGAGTTCTTCGCC
CACCCCAACTTGTTTATTGCAGCTTATAATGGTTACAAATAAAGCAATAGCATCACAAATTTCACAAATA
AAGCATTTTTTTCACTGCATTCTAGTTGTGGTTTGTCCAAACTCATCAATGTATCTTATCATGTCTGTAT
ACCGTCGACCTCTAGCTAGAGCTTGGCGTAATCATGGTCATAGCTGTTTCCTGTGTGAAATTGTTATCCG
CTCACAATTCCACACAACATACGAGCCGGAAGCATAAAGTGTAAAGCCTGGGGTGCCTAATGAGTGAGCT
AACTCACATTAATTGCGTTGCGCTCACTGCCCGCTTTCCAGTCGGGAAACCTGTCGTGCCAGCTGCATTA
ATGAATCGGCCAACGCGCGGGGAGAGGCGGTTTGCGTATTGGGCGCTCTTCCGCTTCCTCGCTCACTGAC
TCGCTGCGCTCGGTCGTTCGGCTGCGGCGAGCGGTATCAGCTCACTCAAAGGCGGTAATACGGTTATCCA
CAGAATCAGGGGATAACGCAGGAAAGAACATGTGAGCAAAAGGCCAGCAAAAGGCCAGGAACCGTAAAAA
GGCCGCGTTGCTGGCGTTTTTCCATAGGCTCCGCCCCCCTGACGAGCATCACAAAAATCGACGCTCAAGT
CAGAGGTGGCGAAACCCGACAGGACTATAAAGATACCAGGCGTTTCCCCCTGGAAGCTCCCTCGTGCGCT
CTCCTGTTCCGACCCTGCCGCTTACCGGATACCTGTCCGCCTTTCTCCCTTCGGGAAGCGTGGCGCTTTC
TCATAGCTCACGCTGTAGGTATCTCAGTTCGGTGTAGGTCGTTCGCTCCAAGCTGGGCTGTGTGCACGAA
CCCCCCGTTCAGCCCGACCGCTGCGCCTTATCCGGTAACTATCGTCTTGAGTCCAACCCGGTAAGACACG
ACTTATCGCCACTGGCAGCAGCCACTGGTAACAGGATTAGCAGAGCGAGGTATGTAGGCGGTGCTACAGA
GTTCTTGAAGTGGTGGCCTAACTACGGCTACACTAGAAGAACAGTATTTGGTATCTGCGCTCTGCTGAAG
CCAGTTACCTTCGGAAAAAGAGTTGGTAGCTCTTGATCCGGCAAACAAACCACCGCTGGTAGCGGTGGTT
TTTTTGTTTGCAAGCAGCAGATTACGCGCAGAAAAAAAGGATCTCAAGAAGATCCTTTGATCTTTTCTAC
GGGGTCTGACGCTCAGTGGAACGAAAACTCACGTTAAGGGATTTTGGTCATGAGATTATCAAAAAGGATC
TTCACCTAGATCCTTTTAAATTAAAAATGAAGTTTTAAATCAATCTAAAGTATATATGAGTAAACTTGGT
CTGACAGTTACCAATGCTTAATCAGTGAGGCACCTATCTCAGCGATCTGTCTATTTCGTTCATCCATAGT
TGCCTGACTCCCCGTCGTGTAGATAACTACGATACGGGAGGGCTTACCATCTGGCCCCAGTGCTGCAATG
ATACCGCGAGACCCACGCTCACCGGCTCCAGATTTATCAGCAATAAACCAGCCAGCCGGAAGGGCCGAGC
GCAGAAGTGGTCCTGCAACTTTATCCGCCTCCATCCAGTCTATTAATTGTTGCCGGGAAGCTAGAGTAAG
TAGTTCGCCAGTTAATAGTTTGCGCAACGTTGTTGCCATTGCTACAGGCATCGTGGTGTCACGCTCGTCG
TTTGGTATGGCTTCATTCAGCTCCGGTTCCCAACGATCAAGGCGAGTTACATGATCCCCCATGTTGTGCA
AAAAAGCGGTTAGCTCCTTCGGTCCTCCGATCGTTGTCAGAAGTAAGTTGGCCGCAGTGTTATCACTCAT
GGTTATGGCAGCACTGCATAATTCTCTTACTGTCATGCCATCCGTAAGATGCTTTTCTGTGACTGGTGAG
TACTCAACCAAGTCATTCTGAGAATAGTGTATGCGGCGACCGAGTTGCTCTTGCCCGGCGTCAATACGGG
ATAATACCGCGCCACATAGCAGAACTTTAAAAGTGCTCATCATTGGAAAACGTTCTTCGGGGCGAAAACT
CTCAAGGATCTTACCGCTGTTGAGATCCAGTTCGATGTAACCCACTCGTGCACCCAACTGATCTTCAGCA
TCTTTTACTTTCACCAGCGTTTCTGGGTGAGCAAAAACAGGAAGGCAAAATGCCGCAAAAAAGGGAATAA
GGGCGACACGGAAATGTTGAATACTCATACTCTTCCTTTTTCAATATTATTGAAGCATTTATCAGGGTTA
TTGTCTCATGAGCGGATACATATTTGAATGTATTTAGAAAAATAAACAAATAGGGGTTCCGCGCACATTT
CCCCGAAAAGTGCCACCTGACGTC
